Addgene plasmid #160298: pCY5.1kn
Purpose: Yeast CRISPR plasmid targeting the kanMX and natMX cassettes
Depositing lab: Amir Aharoni. Depositing organization: Ben-Gurion University. Publication: Marker-free genetic manipulations in yeast using CRISPR/CAS9 system. Soreanu I, Hendler A, Dahan D, Dovrat D, Aharoni A. Curr Genet. 2018 Oct;64(5):1129-1139. doi: 10.1007/s00294-018-0831-y. Epub 2018 Apr 6. PubMed 29626221.
Backbone
  Vector backbone: pCAS (Addgene #60847)
  Backbone manufacturer: Jamie Cate
  Total vector size (bp): 10165
  Vector type: CRISPR
  Selectable markers: URA3
Growth in bacteria
  Bacterial resistance: Ampicillin, 100 μg/mL
  Growth temperature: 37°C
  Growth strain: DH5alpha
  Copy number: High Copy
Gene/Insert 1
  Gene/Insert name: sgRNA expression cassette (with guide targeting nat: GTACCGCACCAGTGTCCCGG)
  Species: Synthetic
  Insert size (bp): 379
Gene/Insert 2
  Gene/Insert name: URA3MX selection cassette
  Species: Candida albicans
  Insert size (bp): 1437
Gene/Insert 3
  Gene/Insert name: sgRNA expression cassette (with guide targeting kan: TGTTTTGCCGGGGATCGCAG)
  Species: Synthetic
  Insert size (bp): 379
Gene/Insert 4
  Gene/Insert name: Cas9
  Species: Streptococcus pyogenes
  Insert size (bp): 4176
  Tag / fusion protein: SV40 NLS (C terminal on insert); 8xHis-tag (C terminal on insert)
Terms and licenses: Academic/Nonprofit Terms; Industry Terms: Not Available to Industry
How to cite: pCY5.1kn was a gift from Amir Aharoni (Addgene plasmid # 160298 ; http://n2t.net/addgene:160298 ; RRID:Addgene_160298)
