[The description below was written by a language model from this plasmid's Addgene catalogue record and pLannotate feature annotations shown in this document.]
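Description:
pCY5.1kn is a yeast CRISPR/Cas9 plasmid derived from the pCAS backbone, built to cut two widely used dominant drug-resistance cassettes, kanMX and natMX. It is an E. coli–yeast shuttle vector of roughly 10.1 kb. A high-copy ColE1/pUC-type origin and an ampicillin resistance gene (bla with its own promoter) support propagation in bacteria, while a 2μ origin maintains it episomally in yeast. Yeast selection relies on a URA3 marker. The catalogue describes this as a URA3MX cassette of Candida albicans origin, whereas the automated annotation labels the promoter and coding sequence as S. cerevisiae URA3, so the two sources disagree on this point. URA3 is counterselectable with 5-fluoroorotic acid, which in principle allows the plasmid to be removed after editing.

The payload consists of Streptococcus pyogenes Cas9 and two sgRNA expression cassettes. Cas9 carries a C-terminal SV40 nuclear localization signal and a polyhistidine tag and is followed by the CYC1 terminator. Its promoter is not annotated; a fragment of yeast genomic sequence lies just upstream, but the record does not identify its role. Each sgRNA cassette begins with a tRNA element upstream of a guide and the S. pyogenes gRNA scaffold, consistent with tRNA-driven guide expression. One guide targets the nat gene, visible in the table as a short nourseothricin acetyltransferase match directly abutting a scaffold, and the other targets kan. According to the record's purpose and associated publication, the plasmid is used for marker-free genetic manipulation in yeast, where cleavage within existing kanMX or natMX cassettes lets them serve as target sites for editing.
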