Features (pLannotate 1.2.2; 17 found; start..end, strand, type, name):
     43..131     +  ncRNA          tRNA: Accession: RF00005 - tRNA
    225..300     +  misc_RNA       gRNA scaffold: guide RNA scaffold for the Streptococcus pyogenes CRISPR/Cas9 system
    400..615     +  promoter       URA3 promoter: S. cerevisiae URA3
    616..1419    +  CDS            URA3: orotidine-5'-phosphate decarboxylase, required for uracil biosynthesis; S. cerevisiae URA3; yeast auxotrophic marker, counterselectable with 5-fluoroorotic acid (5-FOA)
   1498..1549    +  misc_feature   bom (fragment): basis of mobility region from pBR322
   1550..1787    -  rep_origin     M13 ori (fragment) (sequence partly withheld): M13 bacteriophage origin of replication; arrow indicates direction of (+) strand synthesis
   1796..1900    +  promoter       AmpR promoter: bla
   1901..2761    +  CDS            AmpR: β-lactamase; bla; confers resistance to ampicillin, carbenicillin, and related antibiotics
   2906..2994    +  ncRNA          tRNA: Accession: RF00005 - tRNA
   3068..3088    +  CDS            NrsR (fragment): nourseothricin acetyltransferase; Streptomyces noursei nat1; confers resistance to nourseothricin
   3088..3163    +  misc_RNA       gRNA scaffold: guide RNA scaffold for the Streptococcus pyogenes CRISPR/Cas9 system
   3391..3804    -  CDS            YJC7_YEAST: Protein predicted: Swiss-Prot protein existence level 4. From Saccharomyces cerevisiae (strain ATCC 204508 / S288c) (Baker's yeast).
   3959..8062    +  CDS            cas9: CAS9_STRP1 - Also known as csn1 From Streptococcus pyogenes serotype M1.
   8111..8131    +  CDS            7xHis: 6xHis affinity tag
   8135..8324    +  terminator     CYC1 terminator: S. cerevisiae CYC1; transcription terminator for CYC1
   8381..8969    -  rep_origin     ori: high-copy-number ColE1/pMB1/pBR322/pUC origin of replication
   8993..2       -  rep_origin     2μ ori (across the origin): yeast 2μ plasmid origin of replication
>Addgene plasmid #160298 | pCY5.1kn | addgene full sequence | sequence record 464598 | Addgene NGS Result
GTATATGTGTTATGTAGTATACTCTTTCTTCAACAATTAAATACTCTCGGTAGCCAAGTTGGTTTAAGGC
GCAAGACTGTAATTTATCACTACGAAATCTTGAGATCGGGCGTTCGACTCGCCCCCGGGAGAGATGGCCG
GCATGGTCCCAGCCTCCTCGCTGGCGCCGGCTGGGCAACACCTTCGGGTGGCGAATGGGACTTTTGTTTT
GCCGGGGATCGCAGGTTTTAGAGCTAGAAATAGCAAGTTAAAATAAGGCTAGTCCGTTATCAACTTGAAA
AAGTGGCACCGAGTCGGTGCTTTTTTTATTTTTTGTCACTATTGTTATGTAAAATGCCACCTCTGACAGT
ATGGAACGCAAACTTCTGTCTAGTGGATATAGGTCTAGAGATCTACCGGTTCAATTCATCATTTTTTTTT
TATTCTTTTTTTTGATTTCGGTTTCCTTGAAATTTTTTTGATTCGGTAATCTCCGAACAGAAGGAAGAAC
GAAGGAAGGAGCACAGACTTAGATTGGTATATATACGCATATGTAGTGTTGAAGAAACATGAAATTGCCC
AGTATTCTTAACCCAACTGCACAGAACAAAAACCTGCAGGAAACGAAGATAAATCATGTCGAAAGCTACA
TATAAGGAACGTGCTGCTACTCATCCTAGTCCTGTTGCTGCCAAGCTATTTAATATCATGCACGAAAAGC
AAACAAACTTGTGTGCTTCATTGGATGTTCGTACCACCAAGGAATTACTGGAGTTAGTTGAAGCATTAGG
TCCCAAAATTTGTTTACTAAAAACACATGTGGATATCTTGACTGATTTTTCCATGGAGGGCACAGTTAAG
CCGCTAAAGGCATTATCCGCCAAGTACAATTTTTTACTCTTCGAAGACAGAAAATTTGCTGACATTGGTA
ATACAGTCAAATTGCAGTACTCTGCGGGTGTATACAGAATAGCAGAATGGGCAGACATTACGAATGCACA
CGGTGTGGTGGGCCCAGGTATTGTTAGCGGTTTGAAGCAGGCGGCAGAAGAAGTAACAAAGGAACCTAGA
GGCCTTTTGATGTTAGCAGAATTGTCATGCAAGGGCTCCCTATCTACTGGAGAATATACTAAGGGTACTG
TTGACATTGCGAAGAGCGACAAAGATTTTGTTATCGGCTTTATTGCTCAAAGAGACATGGGTGGAAGAGA
TGAAGGTTACGATTGGTTGATTATGACACCCGGTGTGGGTTTAGATGACAAGGGAGACGCATTGGGTCAA
CAGTATAGAACCGTGGATGATGTGGTCTCTACAGGATCTGACATTATTATTGTTGGAAGAGGACTATTTG
CAAAGGGAAGGGATGCTAAGGTAGAGGGTGAACGTTACAGAAAAGCAGGCTGGGAAGCATATTTGAGAAG
ATGCGGCCAGCAAAACTAAAAAACTGTATTATAAGTAAATGCATGTATACTAAACTCACAAATTAGAGCT
TCAATTTAATTATATCAGTTATTACCCTATGCGGTGTGAAATACCGCACAGATGCGTAAGGAGAAAATAC
CGCATCAGGAAATTGTAAGCGTTAATATTTTGTTAAAATTCGCGTTAAATTTTTGTTAAATCAGCTCATT
TTTTAACCAATAGGCCGAAATCGGCAAAATCCCTTATAAATCAAAAGAATAGACCGAGATAGGGT
[37 nt withheld, positions 1676-1712]
AAAGAACGTGGACTCCAACGTCAAAGG
[48 nt withheld, positions 1740-1787]
GCGGCCGCCGCGGAACCCCTATTTGTTTATTTTTCTAAATACATTCAAATATGTATCCGCTCATGAGACA
ATAACCCTGATAAATGCTTCAATAATATTGAAAAAGGAAGAGTATGAGTATTCAACATTTCCGTGTCGCC
CTTATTCCCTTTTTTGCGGCATTTTGCCTTCCTGTTTTTGCTCACCCAGAAACGCTGGTGAAAGTAAAAG
ATGCTGAAGATCAGTTGGGTGCACGAGTGGGTTACATCGAACTGGATCTCAACAGCGGTAAGATCCTTGA
GAGTTTTCGCCCCGAAGAACGTTTTCCAATGATGAGCACTTTTAAAGTTCTGCTATGTGGCGCGGTATTA
TCCCGTATTGACGCCGGGCAAGAGCAACTCGGTCGCCGCATACACTATTCTCAGAATGACTTGGTTGAGT
ACTCACCAGTCACAGAAAAGCATCTTACGGATGGCATGACAGTAAGAGAATTATGCAGTGCTGCCATAAC
CATGAGTGATAACACTGCGGCCAACTTACTTCTGACAACGATCGGAGGACCGAAGGAGCTAACCGCTTTT
TTGCACAACATGGGGGATCATGTAACTCGCCTTGATCGTTGGGAACCGGAGCTGAATGAAGCCATACCAA
ACGACGAGCGTGACACCACGATGCCTGTAGCAATGGCAACAACGTTGCGCAAACTATTAACTGGCGAACT
ACTTACTCTAGCTTCCCGGCAACAATTAATAGACTGGATGGAGGCGGATAAAGTTGCAGGACCACTTCTG
CGCTCGGCCCTTCCGGCTGGCTGGTTTATTGCTGATAAATCTGGAGCCGGTGAGCGTGGGTCTCGCGGTA
TCATTGCAGCACTGGGGCCAGATGGTAAGCCCTCCCGTATCGTAGTTATCTACACGACGGGGAGTCAGGC
AACTATGGATGAACGAAATAGACAGATCGCTGAGATAGGTGCCTCACTGATTAAGCATTGGTAACTGTCA
GACCAAGTTTACTCATATATACTTTAGATTGATTTAAAACTTCATTTTTAATTTAAAAGGATCTAGGTGA
AGATCCTTTTTGATAATCTTAATTAAGTATATGTGTTATGTAGTATACTCTTTCTTCAACAATTAAATAC
TCTCGGTAGCCAAGTTGGTTTAAGGCGCAAGACTGTAATTTATCACTACGAAATCTTGAGATCGGGCGTT
CGACTCGCCCCCGGGAGAGATGGCCGGCATGGTCCCAGCCTCCTCGCTGGCGCCGGCTGGGCAACACCTT
CGGGTGGCGAATGGGACTTTGTACCGCACCAGTGTCCCGGGTTTTAGAGCTAGAAATAGCAAGTTAAAAT
AAGGCTAGTCCGTTATCAACTTGAAAAAGTGGCACCGAGTCGGTGCTTTTTTTATTTTTTGTCACTATTG
TTATGTAAAATGCCACCTCTGACAGTATGGAACGCAAACTTCTGTCTAGTGGATACTCGAGAACCCTTAA
TAGTCGAACAAGAAGCAGGCAAAGTTTAGAGCACTGCCCCTCCGCACTCAAAAAAGAAAAAACTAGGAGG
AAAATAAAATTCTCAACCACACAAACACATAAACACATACAAATACAAATACAAGCTTATTTACTTGACA
TCGCGCGATCTTCCACTATTCAGCGCCGTCCGCCCTCTCTCGTGTTTTTTGTTTACGCGACAACTATGCG
AAATCCGGAGCAACGGGCAACCGTTTGGGGAAAGACCACACCCACGCGCGATCGCCATGGCAACGAGGTC
GCACACGCCCCACACCCAGACCTCCCTGCGAGCGGGCATGGGTACAATGTCCCCGTTGCCACAGACACCA
CTTCGTAGCACAGCGCAGAGCGTAGCGTGTTGTTGCTGCTGACAAAAGAAAATTTTTCTTAGCAAAGCAA
AGGAGGGGAAGCACGGGCAGATAGCACCGTACCATACCCTTGGAAACTCGAAATGAACGAAGCAGGAAAT
GAGAGAATGAGAGTTTTGTAGGTATATATAGCGGTAGTGTTTGCGCGTTACCATCATCTTCTGGATCTAT
CTATTGTTCTTTTCCTCATCACTTTCCCCTTTTTCGCTCTTCTTCTTGTCTTTTATTTCTTTCTTTTTTT
TAATTGTTCCCTCGATTGGCTATCTACCAAAGAATCCAAACTTAATACACGTATTTATTTGTCCAATTAC
CATGGATAAGAAATACTCAATAGGCTTAGATATCGGCACAAATAGCGTCGGATGGGCGGTGATCACTGAT
GAATATAAGGTTCCGTCTAAAAAGTTCAAGGTTCTGGGAAATACAGACCGCCACAGTATCAAAAAAAATC
TTATAGGGGCTCTTTTATTTGACAGTGGAGAGACAGCGGAAGCGACTCGTCTCAAACGGACAGCTCGTAG
AAGGTATACACGTCGGAAGAATCGTATTTGTTATCTACAGGAGATTTTTTCAAATGAGATGGCGAAAGTA
GATGATAGTTTCTTTCATCGACTTGAAGAGTCTTTTTTGGTGGAAGAAGACAAGAAGCATGAACGTCATC
CTATTTTTGGAAATATAGTAGATGAAGTTGCTTATCATGAGAAATATCCAACTATCTATCATCTGCGAAA
AAAATTGGTAGATTCTACTGATAAAGCGGATTTGCGCTTAATCTATTTGGCCTTAGCGCATATGATTAAG
TTTCGTGGTCATTTTTTGATTGAGGGAGATTTAAATCCTGATAATAGTGATGTGGACAAACTATTTATCC
AGTTGGTACAAACCTACAATCAATTATTTGAAGAAAACCCTATTAACGCAAGTGGAGTAGATGCTAAAGC
GATTCTTTCTGCACGATTGAGTAAATCAAGACGATTAGAAAATCTCATTGCTCAGCTCCCCGGTGAGAAG
AAAAATGGCTTATTTGGGAATCTCATTGCTTTGTCATTGGGTTTGACCCCTAATTTTAAATCAAATTTTG
ATTTGGCAGAAGATGCTAAATTACAGCTTTCAAAAGATACTTACGATGATGATTTAGATAATTTATTGGC
GCAAATTGGAGATCAATATGCTGATTTGTTTTTGGCAGCTAAGAATTTATCAGATGCTATTTTACTTTCA
GATATCCTAAGAGTAAATACTGAAATAACTAAGGCTCCCCTATCAGCTTCAATGATTAAACGCTACGATG
AACATCATCAAGACTTGACTCTTTTAAAAGCTTTAGTTCGACAACAACTTCCAGAAAAGTATAAAGAAAT
CTTTTTTGATCAATCAAAAAACGGATATGCAGGTTATATTGATGGGGGAGCTAGCCAAGAAGAATTTTAT
AAATTTATCAAACCAATTTTAGAAAAAATGGATGGTACTGAGGAATTATTGGTGAAACTAAATCGTGAAG
ATTTGCTGCGCAAGCAACGGACCTTTGACAACGGCTCTATTCCCCATCAAATTCACTTGGGTGAGCTGCA
TGCTATTTTGAGAAGACAAGAAGACTTTTATCCATTTTTAAAAGACAATCGTGAGAAGATTGAAAAAATC
TTGACTTTTCGAATTCCTTATTATGTTGGTCCATTGGCGCGTGGCAATAGTCGTTTTGCATGGATGACTC
GGAAGTCTGAAGAAACAATTACCCCATGGAATTTTGAAGAAGTTGTCGATAAAGGTGCTTCAGCTCAATC
ATTTATTGAACGCATGACAAACTTTGATAAAAATCTTCCAAATGAAAAAGTACTACCAAAACATAGTTTG
CTTTATGAGTATTTTACGGTTTATAACGAATTGACAAAGGTCAAATATGTTACTGAAGGAATGCGAAAAC
CAGCATTTCTTTCAGGTGAACAGAAGAAAGCCATTGTTGATTTACTCTTCAAAACAAATCGAAAAGTAAC
CGTTAAGCAATTAAAAGAAGATTATTTCAAAAAAATAGAATGTTTTGATAGTGTTGAAATTTCAGGAGTT
GAAGATAGATTTAATGCTTCATTAGGTACCTACCATGATTTGCTAAAAATTATTAAAGATAAAGATTTTT
TGGATAATGAAGAAAATGAAGATATCTTAGAGGATATTGTTTTAACATTGACCTTATTTGAAGATAGGGA
GATGATTGAGGAAAGACTTAAAACATATGCTCACCTCTTTGATGATAAGGTGATGAAACAGCTTAAACGT
CGCCGTTATACTGGTTGGGGACGTTTGTCTCGAAAATTGATTAATGGTATTAGGGATAAGCAATCTGGCA
AAACAATATTAGATTTTTTGAAATCAGATGGTTTTGCCAATCGCAATTTTATGCAGCTGATCCATGATGA
TAGTTTGACATTTAAAGAAGACATTCAAAAAGCACAAGTGTCTGGACAAGGCGATAGTTTACATGAACAT
ATTGCAAATTTAGCTGGTAGCCCTGCTATTAAAAAAGGTATTTTACAGACTGTAAAAGTTGTTGATGAAT
TGGTCAAAGTAATGGGGCGGCATAAGCCAGAAAATATCGTTATTGAAATGGCACGTGAAAATCAGACAAC
TCAAAAGGGCCAGAAAAATTCGCGAGAGCGTATGAAACGAATCGAAGAAGGTATCAAAGAATTAGGAAGT
CAGATTCTTAAAGAGCATCCTGTTGAAAATACTCAATTGCAAAATGAAAAGCTCTATCTCTATTATCTCC
AAAATGGAAGAGACATGTATGTGGACCAAGAATTAGATATTAATCGTTTAAGTGATTATGATGTCGATCA
CATTGTTCCACAAAGTTTCCTTAAAGACGATTCAATAGACAATAAGGTCTTAACGCGTTCTGATAAAAAT
CGTGGTAAATCGGATAACGTTCCAAGTGAAGAAGTAGTCAAAAAGATGAAAAACTATTGGAGACAACTTC
TAAACGCCAAGTTAATCACTCAACGTAAGTTTGATAATTTAACGAAAGCTGAACGTGGAGGTTTGAGTGA
ACTTGATAAAGCTGGTTTTATCAAACGCCAATTGGTTGAAACTCGCCAAATCACTAAGCATGTGGCACAA
ATTTTGGATAGTCGCATGAATACTAAATACGATGAAAATGATAAACTTATTCGAGAGGTTAAAGTGATTA
CCTTAAAATCTAAATTAGTTTCTGACTTCCGAAAAGATTTCCAATTCTATAAAGTACGTGAGATTAACAA
TTACCATCATGCCCATGATGCGTATCTAAATGCCGTCGTTGGAACTGCTTTGATTAAGAAATATCCAAAA
CTTGAATCGGAGTTTGTCTATGGTGATTATAAAGTTTATGATGTTCGTAAAATGATTGCTAAGTCTGAGC
AAGAAATAGGCAAAGCAACCGCAAAATATTTCTTTTACTCTAATATCATGAACTTCTTCAAAACAGAAAT
TACACTTGCAAATGGAGAGATTCGCAAACGCCCTCTAATCGAAACTAATGGGGAAACTGGAGAAATTGTC
TGGGATAAAGGGCGAGATTTTGCCACAGTGCGCAAAGTATTGTCCATGCCCCAAGTCAATATTGTCAAGA
AAACAGAAGTACAGACAGGCGGATTCTCCAAGGAGTCAATTTTACCAAAAAGAAATTCGGACAAGCTTAT
TGCTCGTAAAAAAGACTGGGATCCAAAAAAATATGGTGGTTTTGATAGTCCAACGGTAGCTTATTCAGTC
CTAGTGGTTGCTAAGGTGGAAAAAGGGAAATCGAAGAAGTTAAAATCCGTTAAAGAGTTACTAGGGATCA
CAATTATGGAAAGAAGTTCCTTTGAAAAAAATCCGATTGACTTTTTAGAAGCTAAAGGATATAAGGAAGT
TAAAAAAGACTTAATCATTAAACTACCTAAATATAGTCTTTTTGAGTTAGAAAACGGTCGTAAACGGATG
CTGGCTAGTGCCGGAGAATTACAAAAAGGAAATGAGCTGGCTCTGCCAAGCAAATATGTGAATTTTTTAT
ATTTAGCTAGTCATTATGAAAAGTTGAAGGGTAGTCCAGAAGATAACGAACAAAAACAATTGTTTGTGGA
GCAGCATAAGCATTATTTAGATGAGATTATTGAGCAAATCAGTGAATTTTCTAAGCGTGTTATTTTAGCA
GATGCCAATTTAGATAAAGTTCTTAGTGCATATAACAAACATAGAGACAAACCAATACGTGAACAAGCAG
AAAATATTATTCATTTATTTACGTTGACGAATCTTGGAGCTCCCGCTGCTTTTAAATATTTTGATACAAC
AATTGATCGTAAACGATATACGTCTACAAAAGAAGTTTTAGATGCCACTCTTATCCATCAATCCATCACT
GGTCTTTATGAAACACGCATTGATTTGAGTCAGCTAGGAGGTGACGGTGGAGGGCCAAAAAAGAAAAGAA
AAGTTGAAGATGCTTCTGCTCATCATCACCATCACCATCACCATTAAATCCGCTCTAACCGAAAAGGAAG
GAGTTAGACAACCTGAAGTCTAGGTCCCTATTTATTTTTTTATAGTTATGTTAGTATTAAGAACGTTATT
TATATTTCAAATTTTTCTTTTTTTTCTGTACAGACGCGTGTACGCATGTAACATTATACTGAAAACCTTG
CTTGAGAAGGTTTTGGGACGCTCGAAGTGAGCAAAAGGCCAGCAAAAGGCCAGGAACCGTAAAAAGGCCG
CGTTGCTGGCGTTTTTCCATAGGCTCCGCCCCCCTGACGAGCATCACAAAAATCGACGCTCAAGTCAGAG
GTGGCGAAACCCGACAGGACTATAAAGATACCAGGCGTTTCCCCCTGGAAGCTCCCTCGTGCGCTCTCCT
GTTCCGACCCTGCCGCTTACCGGATACCTGTCCGCCTTTCTCCCTTCGGGAAGCGTGGCGCTTTCTCATA
GCTCACGCTGTAGGTATCTCAGTTCGGTGTAGGTCGTTCGCTCCAAGCTGGGCTGTGTGCACGAACCCCC
CGTTCAGCCCGACCGCTGCGCCTTATCCGGTAACTATCGTCTTGAGTCCAACCCGGTAAGACACGACTTA
TCGCCACTGGCAGCAGCCACTGGTAACAGGATTAGCAGAGCGAGGTATGTAGGCGGTGCTACAGAGTTCT
TGAAGTGGTGGCCTAACTACGGCTACACTAGAAGAACAGTATTTGGTATCTGCGCTCTGCTGAAGCCAGT
TACCTTCGGAAAAAGAGTTGGTAGCTCTTGATCCGGCAAACAAACCACCGCTGGTAGCGGTGGTTTTTTT
GTTTGCAAGCAGCAGATTACGCGCAGAAAAAAAGGATCTCAAGAAGATCCTTTGATCTTTTCTACCGAAG
CATCTGTGCTTCATTTTGTAGAACAAAAATGCAACGCGAGAGCGCTAATTTTTCAAACAAAGAATCTGAG
CTGCATTTTTACAGAACAGAAATGCAACGCGAAAGCGCTATTTTACCAACGAAGAATCTGTGCTTCATTT
TTGTAAAACAAAAATGCAACGCGAGAGCGCTAATTTTTCAAACAAAGAATCTGAGCTGCATTTTTACAGA
ACAGAAATGCAACGCGAGAGCGCTATTTTACCAACAAAGAATCTATACTTCTTTTTTGTTCTACAAAAAT
GCATCCCGAGAGCGCTATTTTTCTAACAAAGCATCTTAGATTACTTTTTTTCTCCTTTGTGCGCTCTATA
ATGCAGTCTCTTGATAACTTTTTGCACTGTAGGTCCGTTAAGGTTAGAAGAAGGCTACTTTGGTGTCTAT
TTTCTCTTCCATAAAAAAAGCCTGACTCCACTTCCCGCGTTTACTGATTACTAGCGAAGCTGCGGGTGCA
TTTTTTCAAGATAAAGGCATCCCCGATTATATTCTATACCGATGTGGATTGCGCATACTTTGTGAACAGA
AAGTGATAGCGTTGATGATTCTTCATTGGTCAGAAAATTATGAACGGTTTCTTCTATTTTGTCTCTATAT
ACTACGTATAGGAAATGTTTACATTTTCGTATTGTTTTCGATTCACTCTATGAATAGTTCTTACTACAAT
TTTTTTGTCTAAAGAGTAATACTAGAGATAAACATAAAAAATGTAGAGGTCGAGTTTAGATGCAAGTTCA
AGGAGCGAAAGGTGGATGGGTAGGTTATATAGGGATATAGCACAGAGATATATAGCAAAGAGATACTTTT
GAGCAATGTTTGTGGAAGCGGTATTCGCAATATTTTAGTAGCCCGTTACAGTCCGGTGCGTTTTTGGTTT
TTTGAAAGTGCGTCTTCAGAGCGCTTTTGGTTTTCAAAAGCGCTCTGAAGTTCCTATACTTTCTAGAGAA
TAGGAACTTCGGAATAGGAACTTCAAAGCGTTTCCGAAAACGAGCGCTTCCGAAAATGCAACGCGAGCTG
CGCACATACAGCTCACTGTTCACGTCGCACCTATATCTGCGTGTTGCCTGTATATATATATACATGAGAA
GAACGGCATAGTGCGTGTTTATGCTTAAATGC
